>Addgene plasmid #146667 | pLNHA-C1-HsPatL1_517-770_J | depositor full sequence | sequence record 289113 | Full Sequence
TAGTTATTAATAGTAATCAATTACGGGGTCATTAGTTCATAGCCCATATATGGAGTTCCGCGTTACATAA
CTTACGGTAAATGGCCCGCCTGGCTGACCGCCCAACGACCCCCGCCCATTGACGTCAATAATGACGTATG
TTCCCATAGTAACGCCAATAGGGACTTTCCATTGACGTCAATGGGTGGAGTATTTACGGTAAACTGCCCA
CTTGGCAGTACATCAAGTGTATCATATGCCAAGTACGCCCCCTATTGACGTCAATGACGGTAAATGGCCC
GCCTGGCATTATGCCCAGTACATGACCTTATGGGACTTTCCTACTTGGCAGTACATCTACGTATTAGTCA
TCGCTATTACCATGGTGATGCGGTTTTGGCAGTACATCAATGGGCGTGGATAGCGGTTTGACTCACGGGG
ATTTCCAAGTCTCCACCCCATTGACGTCAATGGGAGTTTGTTTTGGCACCAAAATCAACGGGACTTTCCA
AAATGTCGTAACAACTCCGCCCCATTGACGCAAATGGGCGGTAGGCGTGTACGGTGGGAGGTCTATATAA
GCAGAGCTCTCTGGCTAACTAGAGAACCCACTGCTTACTGGCTTATCGAAATTAATACGACTCACTATAG
GGAGACCCAAGCTCTAGCGCTACCGGTCGCCACCATGGACGCACAAACACGACGACGTGAGCGTCGCGCT
GAGAAACAAGCTCAATGGAAAGCTGCAAACGGTGGATCTCCTCCACATATGGCTTACCCATACGATGTTC
CAGATTACGCTCCTCCATCTCGAGCTGACAAGAGGAGAAAAACCCTTGTTATAATTGAGAAAACCTACAG
CTTACTCCTTGATGTGGAGGACTATGAAAGACGTTATCTCCTAAGTCTGGAAGAAGAGCGACCTGCCCTA
ATGGATGACAGAAAGCACAAAATTTGTAGCATGTATGACAACTTAAGGGGGAAATTGCCTGGACAAGAGA
GGCCTAGTGATGACCACTTTGTACAGATCATGTGTATCCGAAAAGGGAAGAGAATGGTTGCCCGTATTCT
TCCTTTCCTCTCCACAGAGCAAGCAGCTGACATTCTCATGACAACAGCCAGGAACCTCCCTTTCCTTATC
AAGAAGGATGCACAAGATGAGGTGCTGCCATGCTTACTGAGTCCCTTCTCTCTCCTTCTCTATCATCTTC
CATCAGTGAGTATCACCAGCCTTTTGCGACAGCTAATGAACCTACCTCAAAGTGCAGCTACACCAGCACT
CTCCAATCCTCACCTCACTGCTGTGCTCCAGAACAAGTTTGGCCTGTCACTGCTCCTCATCCTCCTGAGC
CGTGGTGAAGACCTACAGAGTTCAGACCCTGCTACAGAATCAACACAAAATAATCAGTGGACGGAGGTGA
TGTTCATGGCAACACGAGAACTTCTGCGGATTCCCCAAGCAGCCCTGGCCAAGCCAATCTCTATACCTAC
AAACCTAGTGTCCCTCTTTTCTCGCTATGTTGACCGGCAGAAACTGAACTTGCTGGAGACAAAACTGCAG
CTAGTTCAGGGGATACGATAATCTAGATAACTGATCATAATCAGCCATACCACATTTGTAGAGGTTTTAC
TTGCTTTAAAAAACCTCCCACACCTCCCCCTGAACCTGAAACATAAAATGAATGCAATTGTTGTTGTTAA
CTTGTTTATTGCAGCTTATAATGGTTACAAATAAAGCAATAGCATCACAAATTTCACAAATAAAGCATTT
TTTTCACTGCATTCTAGTTGTGGTTTGTCCAAACTCATCAATGTATCTTAACGCGTAAATTGTAAGCGTT
AATATTTTGTTAAAATTCGCGTTAAATTTTTGTTAAATCAGCTCATTTTTTAACCAATAGGCCGAAATCG
GCAAAATCCCTTATAAATCAAAAGAATAGACCGAGATAGGGT
[37 nt withheld, positions 1933-1969]
AAAGAACGTGGACTCCAACGTCAAAGG
[49 nt withheld, positions 1997-2045]
T
[91 nt withheld, positions 2047-2137]
G
[124 nt withheld, positions 2139-2262]
CAGGTGGCACTTTTCGGGGAAATGTGCGCGGAACCCCTATTTGTTTATTTTTCTAAATACATTCAAATAT
GTATCCGCTCATGAGACAATAACCCTGATAAATGCTTCAATAATATTGAAAAAGGAAGAGTCCTGAGGCG
GAAAGAACCAGCTGTGGAATGTGTGTCAGTTAGGGTGTGGAAAGTCCCCAGGCTCCCCAGCAGGCAGAAG
TATGCAAAGCATGCATCTCAATTAGTCAGCAACCAGGTGTGGAAAGTCCCCAGGCTCCCCAGCAGGCAGA
AGTATGCAAAGCATGCATCTCAATTAGTCAGCAACCATAGTCCCGCCCCTAACTCCGCCCATCCCGCCCC
TAACTCCGCCCAGTTCCGCCCATTCTCCGCCCCATGGCTGACTAATTTTTTTTATTTATGCAGAGGCCGA
GGCCGCCTCGGCCTCTGAGCTATTCCAGAAGTAGTGAGGAGGCTTTTTTGGAGGCCTAGGCTTTTGCAAA
GATCGATCAAGAGACAGGATGAGGATCGTTTCGCATGATTGAACAAGATGGATTGCACGCAGGTTCTCCG
GCCGCTTGGGTGGAGAGGCTATTCGGCTATGACTGGGCACAACAGACAATCGGCTGCTCTGATGCCGCCG
TGTTCCGGCTGTCAGCGCAGGGGCGCCCGGTTCTTTTTGTCAAGACCGACCTGTCCGGTGCCCTGAATGA
ACTGCAAGACGAGGCAGCGCGGCTATCGTGGCTGGCCACGACGGGCGTTCCTTGCGCAGCTGTGCTCGAC
GTTGTCACTGAAGCGGGAAGGGACTGGCTGCTATTGGGCGAAGTGCCGGGGCAGGATCTCCTGTCATCTC
ACCTTGCTCCTGCCGAGAAAGTATCCATCATGGCTGATGCAATGCGGCGGCTGCATACGCTTGATCCGGC
TACCTGCCCATTCGACCACCAAGCGAAACATCGCATCGAGCGAGCACGTACTCGGATGGAAGCCGGTCTT
GTCGATCAGGATGATCTGGACGAAGAGCATCAGGGGCTCGCGCCAGCCGAACTGTTCGCCAGGCTCAAGG
CGAGCATGCCCGACGGCGAGGATCTCGTCGTGACCCATGGCGATGCCTGCTTGCCGAATATCATGGTGGA
AAATGGCCGCTTTTCTGGATTCATCGACTGTGGCCGGCTGGGTGTGGCGGACCGCTATCAGGACATAGCG
TTGGCTACCCGTGATATTGCTGAAGAGCTTGGCGGCGAATGGGCTGACCGCTTCCTCGTGCTTTACGGTA
TCGCCGCTCCCGATTCGCAGCGCATCGCCTTCTATCGCCTTCTTGACGAGTTCTTCTGAGCGGGACTCTG
GGGTTCGAAATGACCGACCAAGCGACGCCCAACCTGCCATCACGAGATTTCGATTCCACCGCCGCCTTCT
ATGAAAGGTTGGGCTTCGGAATCGTTTTCCGGGACGCCGGCTGGATGATCCTCCAGCGCGGGGATCTCAT
GCTGGAGTTCTTCGCCCACCCTAGGGGGAGGCTAACTGAAACACGGAAGGAGACAATACCGGAAGGAACC
CGCGCTATGACGGCAATAAAAAGACAGAATAAAACGCACGGTGTTGGGTCGTTTGTTCATAAACGCGGGG
TTCGGTCCCAGGGCTGGCACTCTGTCGATACCCCACCGAGACCCCATTGGGGCCAATACGCCCGCGTTTC
TTCCTTTTCCCCACCCCACCCCCCAAGTTCGGGTGAAGGCCCAGGGCTCGCAGCCAACGTCGGGGCGGCA
GGCCCTGCCATAGCCTCAGGTTACTCATATATACTTTAGATTGATTTAAAACTTCATTTTTAATTTAAAA
GGATCTAGGTGAAGATCCTTTTTGATAATCTCATGACCAAAATCCCTTAACGTGAGTTTTCGTTCCACTG
AGCGTCAGACCCCGTAGAAAAGATCAAAGGATCTTCTTGAGATCCTTTTTTTCTGCGCGTAATCTGCTGC
TTGCAAACAAAAAAACCACCGCTACCAGCGGTGGTTTGTTTGCCGGATCAAGAGCTACCAACTCTTTTTC
CGAAGGTAACTGGCTTCAGCAGAGCGCAGATACCAAATACTGTCCTTCTAGTGTAGCCGTAGTTAGGCCA
CCACTTCAAGAACTCTGTAGCACCGCCTACATACCTCGCTCTGCTAATCCTGTTACCAGTGGCTGCTGCC
AGTGGCGATAAGTCGTGTCTTACCGGGTTGGACTCAAGACGATAGTTACCGGATAAGGCGCAGCGGTCGG
GCTGAACGGGGGGTTCGTGCACACAGCCCAGCTTGGAGCGAACGACCTACACCGAACTGAGATACCTACA
GCGTGAGCTATGAGAAAGCGCCACGCTTCCCGAAGGGAGAAAGGCGGACAGGTATCCGGTAAGCGGCAGG
GTCGGAACAGGAGAGCGCACGAGGGAGCTTCCAGGGGGAAACGCCTGGTATCTTTATAGTCCTGTCGGGT
TTCGCCACCTCTGACTTGAGCGTCGATTTTTGTGATGCTCGTCAGGGGGGCGGAGCCTATGGAAAAACGC
CAGCAACGCGGCCTTTTTACGGTTCCTGGCCTTTTGCTGGCCTTTTGCTCACATGTTCTTTCCTGCGTTA
TCCCCTGATTCTGTGGATAACCGTATTACCGCCATGCAT
Features (pLannotate 1.2.2; 17 found; start..end, strand, type, name):
     61..364     +  enhancer       CMV enhancer: human cytomegalovirus immediate early enhancer
    365..568     +  promoter       CMV promoter: human cytomegalovirus (CMV) immediate early promoter
    564..597     +  LTR            5' LTR (truncated) (fragment): truncated 5' long terminal repeat (LTR) from HIV-1
    613..631     +  promoter       T7 promoter: promoter for bacteriophage T7 RNA polymerase
    665..730     +  CDS            N (fragment): REGN_LAMBD - Experimental evidence at protein level: Swiss-Prot protein existence level 1. Plays a role as a transcriptional antitermination factor that allows the virus to initiate its lytic phase. Activates expression of the delayed viral early genes by modifying host RNA polymerase (RNAP) into a form that is resistant to termination signals. This antitermination function requires the host NusA protein which serves to stabilize the interaction between antitermination protein N and host RNA polymerase. From Escherichia phage lambda (Bacteriophage lambda).
    755..781     +  CDS            3xHA (fragment): three tandem HA epitope tags
    797..1558    +  CDS            PATL1 (fragment): PATL1_HUMAN - Experimental evidence at protein level: Swiss-Prot protein existence level 1. (Microbial infection) In case of infection, required for translation and replication of hepatitis C virus (HCV). From Homo sapiens (Human).
   1572..1656    +  CDS            large T antigen (fragment): large T antigen from SV40 (simian virus 40)
   1679..1800    +  polyA_signal   SV40 poly(A) signal: SV40 polyadenylation signal
   1834..2262    -  rep_origin     f1 ori (sequence partly withheld): f1 bacteriophage origin of replication; arrow indicates direction of (+) strand synthesis
   2289..2393    +  promoter       AmpR promoter: bla
   2395..2752    +  promoter       SV40 promoter: SV40 enhancer and early promoter
   2787..3581    +  CDS            NeoR/KanR: aminoglycoside phosphotransferase from Tn5; aph(3')-II (or nptII); confers resistance to neomycin, kanamycin, and G418 (Geneticin®)
   3602..3754    +  CDS            ble (fragment): BLE_KLEPN - Experimental evidence at protein level: Swiss-Prot protein existence level 1. Binding protein with a strong affinity to the bleomycin family of antibiotics. Binds to CL990; an antimitotic-antibiotic compound. From Klebsiella pneumoniae.
   3813..3860    +  polyA_signal   HSV TK poly(A) signal: herpes simplex virus thymidine kinase polyadenylation signal (Cole and Stacy, 1985)
   3951..3967    -  polyA_signal   bGH poly(A) signal (fragment): bovine growth hormone polyadenylation signal
   4189..4777    +  rep_origin     ori: high-copy-number ColE1/pMB1/pBR322/pUC origin of replication
