[The description below was written by a language model from this plasmid's Addgene catalogue record and pLannotate feature annotations shown in this document.]
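Description:
pLNHA-C1-HsPatL1_517-770_J is a 4,891 nt mammalian expression plasmid encoding a C-terminal fragment (residues 517–770) of human PATL1 (also called Pat1b), a protein linked to mRNA decapping. The catalogue lists the backbone as unknown. The annotated layout is a CMV enhancer/promoter cassette followed by an SV40 poly(A) signal, an f1 ori, a dual-promoter NeoR/KanR unit and a high-copy ColE1/pUC origin. This is typical of C1-style vectors in which tags sit upstream of the insert. In bacteria the plasmid is maintained at high copy under kanamycin selection, with the bla (AmpR) promoter driving the Tn5 aminoglycoside phosphotransferase gene. In mammalian cells the SV40 early promoter and HSV TK poly(A) signal let the same gene confer G418 resistance.

The expressed reading frame begins with a short fragment of the bacteriophage lambda N protein, followed by an HA epitope (annotated as a partial 3xHA match) and then the PATL1 fragment, consistent with the "LNHA" in the name. The lambda N peptide is commonly used to tether a fusion protein to reporter mRNAs carrying boxB hairpins, so that the effect of the tethered domain on mRNA fate can be measured. The HA tag allows detection or immunoprecipitation. The record itself states only mammalian expression as the purpose, although the associated study concerns the role of the Pat C-terminal domain in metazoan decapping. A T7 promoter lies upstream of the coding region. Short hits to an HIV-1 LTR, SV40 large T antigen, ble and bGH poly(A) are probably annotation fragments of backbone sequence rather than functional elements. The depositor sequence may be theoretical rather than fully verified.
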