Addgene plasmid #146667: pLNHA-C1-HsPatL1_517-770_J
Purpose: Mammalian Expression of HsPatL1_517-770
Depositing lab: Elisa Izaurralde. Depositing organization: Max Planck Institute for Developmental Biology. Publication: The C-terminal alpha-alpha superhelix of Pat is required for mRNA decapping in metazoa. Braun JE, Tritschler F, Haas G, Igreja C, Truffault V, Weichenrieder O, Izaurralde E. EMBO J. 2010 Jul 21. 29(14):2368-80. 10.1038/emboj.2010.124 PubMed 20543818.
Backbone
  Vector backbone: Unknown
  Vector type: Mammalian Expression
Growth in bacteria
  Bacterial resistance: Kanamycin, 50 μg/mL
  Growth temperature: 37°C
  Growth strain: DH5alpha
  Copy number: High Copy
Gene/Insert
  Gene/Insert name: HsPatL1_517-770
  Species: H. sapiens (human)
  Entrez Gene: PATL1 (a.k.a. Pat1b, hPat1b)
  Cloning method: Unknown
Terms and licenses: Academic/Nonprofit Terms; Industry Terms: Not Available to Industry
Depositor comments: ORF extracted from NCBI: NM152716.2 Plasmids from this collection were made available to the research community and donated after the lab closed. Please note that the sequence provided by the depositing laboratory may be theoretical/predicted or based on Sanger sequencing results. There may be discrepancies between sequencing results obtained by Addgene and the depositor sequence. If an Addgene verified sequence is not available, please contact before placing your order to request that our lab fully sequence the plasmid.
How to cite: pLNHA-C1-HsPatL1_517-770_J was a gift from Elisa Izaurralde (Addgene plasmid # 146667 ; http://n2t.net/addgene:146667 ; RRID:Addgene_146667)
